Addgene plasmid #8849: pPS1303
Depositing lab: Pamela Silver. Depositing organization: Dana-Farber Cancer Institute. Publication: Arginine methylation facilitates the nuclear export of hnRNP proteins. Shen EC, Henry MF, Weiss VH, Valentini SR, Silver PA, Lee MS. Genes Dev 1998 Mar 1;12(5):679-91. 10.1101/gad.12.5.679 PubMed 9499403.
Backbone
  Vector backbone: na
  Vector type: Yeast Expression
  Selectable markers: URA3
Growth in bacteria
  Bacterial resistance: Ampicillin, 100 μg/mL
  Growth temperature: 37°C
  Growth strain: DH5alpha
  Copy number: High Copy
Gene/Insert
  Gene/Insert name: Gal-sGFP
  Insert size (bp): 700
  Cloning method: Restriction Enzyme
  Sequencing primers: 5′ M13R; 3′ M13F
Terms and licenses: Academic/Nonprofit Terms; Industry Terms: Not Available to Industry
Depositor comments: Gal-sGFP vector for C-terminal fusions, 2 micron ori. See author's map.
How to cite: pPS1303 was a gift from Pamela Silver (Addgene plasmid # 8849 ; http://n2t.net/addgene:8849 ; RRID:Addgene_8849)
