[The description below was written by a language model from this plasmid's Addgene catalogue record.]
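Description:
pPS1303 is a yeast expression plasmid built as an E. coli–yeast shuttle vector, although the record does not name the backbone it derives from. In bacteria it is maintained at high copy under ampicillin selection. In yeast it carries the URA3 auxotrophic marker, allowing selection in ura3 strains on medium lacking uracil, and a 2 micron origin of replication, which supports episomal, multicopy maintenance.

The insert is listed as "Gal-sGFP", about 700 bp, a size roughly consistent with a GFP coding sequence. The name indicates a galactose-inducible (GAL) promoter driving an sGFP variant of green fluorescent protein, though the record does not specify which GAL promoter is used, the exact nature of the sGFP variant, or any terminator. GAL promoters are generally repressed in glucose and strongly induced in galactose, so expression of a cloned fusion can be switched on conditionally. The depositor describes the plasmid as a vector for C-terminal fusions; the record does not spell out the orientation, so the author's map should be consulted to confirm where a gene of interest is placed relative to GFP. The cassette was assembled by restriction cloning and is flanked by M13 forward and reverse primer sites for sequencing.

The plasmid serves as a general tool for making inducible GFP-tagged proteins in yeast and following their localisation in living cells. It is associated with work on how arginine methylation affects nuclear export of hnRNP proteins, where such fusions would suit tracking nucleocytoplasmic distribution. No feature table was provided, so the details here rest on the catalogue fields alone.
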