>Addgene plasmid #8849 | pPS1303 | addgene partial sequence | sequence record 44714 | GFP-R 5'-CCATCTAATTCAACAAGAATTGGGACAAC-3'
CGGGAAGTCTTCTCCTTTGCTAGCCATAGCTCGACGGTATCGATAAGCTTGATCCGCTCGAGATCGATAG
ATCTCTGCAGCCCGGGGGATCCGGGGTTTTTTCTCCTTGACGTTAAAGTATAGAGGTATATTAACAATTT
TTTGTTGATACTTTTATTACATTTGAATAAGAAGTAATACAAACCGAAAATGTTGAAAGTATTAGTTAAA
GTGGTTATGCAGTTTTTGCATTTATATATCTGTTAATAGATCAAAAATCATCGCTTCGCTGATTAATTAC
CCCAGAAATAAGGCTAAAAAACTAATCGCATTATCATCCTATGGTTGTTAATTTGATTCGTTCATTTGAA
GGTTTGTGGGGCCAGGTTACTGCCAATTTTTCCTCTTCATAACCATAAAAGCTAGTATTGTAGAATCTTT
ATTGTTCGGAGCAGTGCGGCGCGAGGCACATCTGCGTTTCAGGAACGCGACCGGTGAAGACGAGGACGCA
CGGAGGAGAGTCTTCCTTCGGAGGGCTGTCACCCGCTCGGCGGCTTCTAATCCGTACTTCAATATAGCAA
TGAGCAGTTAAGCGTATTACTGAAAGTTCCAAAGAGAAGGTTTTTTTAGGCTAAGATAATGGGGCTCTTT
ACATTTCCACAACATATAAGTAAGATTAGATATGGATATGTATATGGATATGTATATGGTGGTAATGCCA
TGTAATATGATTATTAAACTTCTTTGCGTCCATCCAAAAAAAAAGTAAGAATTTTTGAAAATTCAATATA
AATGACAGCTCAGTTACAAAGTGAAAGTACTTCTAAAATTGTTTTGGTTACAGGTGGTGCTGGATACATT
GGTTCACACACTGTGGTAGAGCTAATTGAGAATGGATATGACTGTG
